>Addgene plasmid #230185 | AiP12091 - pAAV-AiE0398m-minBG-SYFP2-WPRE3-BGHpA (Alias: CN2091) | addgene full sequence | sequence record 470439 | Addgene NGS Result
GAGACCCCAGGAAGGGTCATGTGGCCACCCTGGGCCTCAGTTTCCCGATAGTGTAGTGGAGGAGCAGTCA
CTGAGGGCTGTGAACGCGTGCGGCCGCAGGAACCCCTAGTGATGGAGTTGGCCACTCCCTCTCTGCGCGC
TCGCTCGCTCACTGAGGCCGGGCGACCAAAGGTCGCCCGACGCCCGGGCGGCCTCAGTGAGCGAGCGAGC
GCGCAGCTGCCTGCAGGACATGTGAGCAAAAGGCCAGCAAAAGGCCAGGAACCGTAAAAAGGCCGCGTTG
CTGGCGTTTTTCCATAGGCTCCGCCCCCCTGACGAGCATCACAAAAATCGACGCTCAAGTCAGAGGTGGC
GAAACCCGACAGGACTATAAAGATACCAGGCGTTTCCCCCTGGAAGCTCCCTCGTGCGCTCTCCTGTTCC
GACCCTGCCGCTTACCGGATACCTGTCCGCCTTTCTCCCTTCGGGAAGCGTGGCGCTTTCTCATAGCTCA
CGCTGTAGGTATCTCAGTTCGGTGTAGGTCGTTCGCTCCAAGCTGGGCTGTGTGCACGAACCCCCCGTTC
AGCCCGACCGCTGCGCCTTATCCGGTAACTATCGTCTTGAGTCCAACCCGGTAAGACACGACTTATCGCC
ACTGGCAGCAGCCACTGGTAACAGGATTAGCAGAGCGAGGTATGTAGGCGGTGCTACAGAGTTCTTGAAG
TGGTGGCCTAACTACGGCTACACTAGAAGAACAGTATTTGGTATCTGCGCTCTGCTGAAGCCAGTTACCT
TCGGAAAAAGAGTTGGTAGCTCTTGATCCGGCAAACAAACCACCGCTGGTAGCGGTGGTTTTTTTGTTTG
CAAGCAGCAGATTACGCGCAGAAAAAAAGGATCTCAAGAAGATCCTTTGATCTTTTCTACGGGGTCTGAC
GCTCAGTGGAACGAAAACTCACGTTAAGGGATTTTGGTCATGAGATTATCAAAAAGGATCTTCACCTAGA
TCCTTTTAAATTAAAAATGAAGTTTTAAATCAATCTAAAGTATATATGAGTAAACTTGGTCTGACAGTTA
CCAATGCTTAATCAGTGAGGCACCTATCTCAGCGATCTGTCTATTTCGTTCATCCATAGTTGCCTGACTC
CCCGTCGTGTAGATAACTACGATACGGGAGGGCTTACCATCTGGCCCCAGTGCTGCAATGATACCGCGAG
ACCCACGCTCACCGGCTCCAGATTTATCAGCAATAAACCAGCCAGCCGGAAGGGCCGAGCGCAGAAGTGG
TCCTGCAACTTTATCCGCCTCCATCCAGTCTATTAATTGTTGCCGGGAAGCTAGAGTAAGTAGTTCGCCA
GTTAATAGTTTGCGCAACGTTGTTGCCATTGCTACAGGCATCGTGGTGTCACGCTCGTCGTTTGGTATGG
CTTCATTCAGCTCCGGTTCCCAACGATCAAGGCGAGTTACATGATCCCCCATGTTGTGCAAAAAAGCGGT
TAGCTCCTTCGGTCCTCCGATCGTTGTCAGAAGTAAGTTGGCCGCAGTGTTATCACTCATGGTTATGGCA
GCACTGCATAATTCTCTTACTGTCATGCCATCCGTAAGATGCTTTTCTGTGACTGGTGAGTACTCAACCA
AGTCATTCTGAGAATAGTGTATGCGGCGACCGAGTTGCTCTTGCCCGGCGTCAATACGGGATAATACCGC
GCCACATAGCAGAACTTTAAAAGTGCTCATCATTGGAAAACGTTCTTCGGGGCGAAAACTCTCAAGGATC
TTACCGCTGTTGAGATCCAGTTCGATGTAACCCACTCGTGCACCCAACTGATCTTCAGCATCTTTTACTT
TCACCAGCGTTTCTGGGTGAGCAAAAACAGGAAGGCAAAATGCCGCAAAAAAGGGAATAAGGGCGACACG
GAAATGTTGAATACTCATACTCTTCCTTTTTCAATATTATTGAAGCATTTATCAGGGTTATTGTCTCATG
AGCGGATACATATTTGAATGTATTTAGAAAAATAAACAAATAGGGGTTCCGCGCACATTTCCCCGAAAAG
TGCCACCTGACGTCTAAGAAACCATTATTATCATGACATTAACCTATAAAAATAGGCGTATCACGAGGCC
CTTTCGTCTCGCGCGTTTCGGTGATGACGGTGAAAACCTCTGACACATGCAGCTCCCGGAGACGGTCACA
GCTTGTCTGTAAGCGGATGCCGGGAGCAGACAAGCCCGTCAGGGCGCGTCAGCGGGTGTTGGCGGGTGTC
GGGGCTGGCTTAACTATGCGGCATCAGAGCAGATTGTACTGAGAGTGCACCATAAAATTGTAAACGTTAA
TATTTTGTTAAAATTCGCGTTAAATTTTTGTTAAATCAGCTCATTTTTTAACCAATAGACCGAAATCGGC
AAAATCCCTTATAAATCAAAAGAATAGCCCGAGATAGAGT
[37 nt withheld, positions 2421-2457]
AAAGAACGTGGACTCCAACGTCAAAGG
[141 nt withheld, positions 2485-2625]
G
[46 nt withheld, positions 2627-2672]
A
[95 nt withheld, positions 2674-2768]
TATGCGGTGTGAAATACCGCACAGATGCGTAAGGAGAAAATACCGCATCAGGCGCCCCTGCAGGCAGCTG
CGCGCTCGCTCGCTCACTGAGGCCGCCCGGGCAAAGCCCGGGCGTCGGGCGACCTTTGGTCGCCCGGCCT
CAGTGAGCGAGCGAGCGCGCAGAGAGGGAGTGGCCAACTCCATCACTAGGGGTTCCTGCGGCCGCTCGGT
CCGCACGTGAGATCTCATGCCTGCTATTGTCTTCCCAATCCTCCCCCTTGCTGTCCTGCCCCACCCCACC
CCCCAGAATAGAATGACACCTACTCAGACAATGCGATGCAATTTCCTCATTTTATTAGGAAAGGACAGTG
GGAGTGGCACCTTCCAGGGTCAAGGAAGGCACGGGGGAGGGGCAAACAACAGATGGCTGGCAACTAGAAG
GCACAGTCGAAGATCTCTCGAGCCACGGAATTGTCAGTGCCCAACAGCCGAGCCCCTGTCCAGCAGCGGG
CAAGGCAGGCGGCGATGAGTTCCGCCGTGGCAAGAACTAACCAGGATTTATACAAGGAGGAGAAAATGAA
AGCCATACGGGAAGCAATAGCATGATACAAAGGCATTAAAGCAGCGTATCCACATAGCGTAAAAGGAGCA
ACATAGTTAAGAATACCAGTCAATCTTTCACAAATTTTGTAATCCAGAGGTTGATTATGATATCGAATTC
GCGGCCGCGGCGCGCCGTCGACTTACTTGTACAGCTCGTCCATGCCGAGAGTGATCCCGGCGGCGGTCAC
GAACTCCAGCAGGACCATGTGATCGCGCTTCTCGTTGGGGTCTTTGCTCAGCTTGGACTGGTAGCTCAGG
TAGTGGTTGTCGGGCAGCAGCACGGGGCCGTCGCCGATGGGGGTGTTCTGCTGGTAGTGGTCGGCGAGCT
GCACGCCGCCGTCCTCGATGTTGTGGCGGATCTTGAAGTTGGCCTTGATGCCGTTCTTCTGCTTGTCGGC
GGTGATATAGACGTTGTGGCTGTTGTAGTTGTACTCCAGCTTGTGCCCCAGGATGTTGCCGTCCTCCTTG
AAGTCGATGCCCTTCAGCTCGATGCGGTTCACCAGGGTGTCGCCCTCGAACTTCACCTCGGCGCGGGTCT
TGTAGTTGCCGTCGTCCTTGAAGAAGATGGTGCGCTCCTGGACGTAGCCTTCGGGCATGGCGGACTTGAA
GAAGTCGTGCTGCTTCATGTGGTCGGGGTAGCGGGCGAAGCACTGCACGCCGTAGCCCAGGGTGGTCACG
AGGGTGGGCCAGGGCACGGGCAGCTTGCCGGTGGTGCAGATCAGCTTCAGGGTCAGCTTGCCGTAGGTGG
CATCGCCCTCGCCCTCGCCGGACACGCTGAACTTGTGGCCGTTTACGTCGCCGTCCAGCTCGACCAGGAT
GGGCACCACCCCGGTGAACAGCTCCTCGCCCTTGCTCACCATGGTGGCGACCGGTAGCGCTAGCTTCGAA
AGATCTGGATCCCAGAAGCAAATGTAAGCAATAGATGGCTCTGCCCTGACTTTTATGCCCAGCCCGAGCT
CAACCGGTCCTGGGAGAGAGTGTGCTGGCTTGAGTGACTCTGGTTTCTCGTGTGTGTCTGTTTCAGATAG
AGAAAGGGACAGCTTGGTGGCTTTGGGCTTCCTGGAGATCTAGACATGGTGTACCTCCCCCCGCCCCATG
TTCTAAAATATCCAGTGCAGGAATTCCAAGGTGCCTCACCAGCCCTCCTTTGGCACAGAGAGGGGTGGTG
TGTGGTGGTGGTATGGCCAGCCCAGGCGCCTGGAGCCTGTGTCTCTTGCCCCTTTGTCTCCTGTGACACA
ATGGGTGACTTCTTATCCCCATAAAGTCTCTTTCAGTGTAGGGAGAAGGGCCAGGATGGGGGTGGAGGTT
GAGCTAGGCCAGGCTATGCTAGGCCAAGTTCTGCATGCCCTCATCTGCCTAGCTGTGCCCCGAGTGAGGG
Features (pLannotate 1.2.2; 14 found; start..end, strand, type, name):
    133..160     -  repeat_region  AAV2 ITR (fragment): inverted terminal repeat of adeno-associated virus serotype 2 inverted
    189..216     -  repeat_region  AAV2 ITR (fragment): inverted terminal repeat of adeno-associated virus serotype 2 inverted
    289..877     -  rep_origin     ori: high-copy-number ColE1/pMB1/pBR322/pUC origin of replication
   1048..1908    -  CDS            AmpR: β-lactamase; bla; confers resistance to ampicillin, carbenicillin, and related antibiotics
   1909..2013    -  promoter       AmpR promoter: bla
   2108..2143    +  CDS            rop (fragment): Rop protein, which maintains plasmids at low copy number; rop
   2245..2294    +  misc_feature   bom (fragment): basis of mobility region from pBR322
   2295..2750    -  rep_origin     f1 ori (sequence partly withheld): f1 bacteriophage origin of replication; arrow indicates direction of (+) strand synthesis
   2769..2820    +  misc_feature   bom (fragment): basis of mobility region from pBR322
   2825..2965    -  repeat_region  AAV2 ITR: inverted terminal repeat of adeno-associated virus serotype 2 inverted
   3083..3194    -  polyA_signal   bGH poly(A) signal: bovine growth hormone polyadenylation signal
   3211..3291    -  misc_feature   WPRE (fragment): woodchuck hepatitis virus posttranscriptional regulatory element
   3297..3454    -  misc_feature   WPRE (fragment): woodchuck hepatitis virus posttranscriptional regulatory element
   3494..4210    -  CDS            SYFP2: SYFP2 is a basic (constitutively fluorescent) yellow fluorescent protein published in 2006, derived from Aequorea victoria. It is reported to be a very rapidly-maturing monomer with moderate acid sensitivity.
