[The description below was written by a language model from this plasmid's Addgene catalogue record and pLannotate feature annotations shown in this document.]
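Description:
AiP12091 - pAAV-AiE0398m-minBG-SYFP2-WPRE3-BGHpA (alias CN2091) is an AAV transfer plasmid built on a pAAV2 backbone, intended for packaging a recombinant AAV genome that reports the activity of a candidate brain-cell-type enhancer. In bacteria it is maintained as a high-copy plasmid through a ColE1/pUC-type origin and selected with ampicillin via the β-lactamase gene and its native promoter. An f1 phage origin and small remnants of pBR322 rop and bom sequences are also present in the backbone. The recorded sequence is 4,728 nt.

The payload lies between AAV2 inverted terminal repeats, which provide the cis signals for genome replication and encapsidation. One ITR is annotated in full, while the other is detected only as two short fragments, a common outcome when these highly structured repeats are sequenced and annotated automatically. Within the cassette, the AiE0398m enhancer sits upstream of minBG, a minimal promoter (by name, beta-globin-derived) with little activity of its own, so that expression depends on the enhancer. Neither the enhancer nor minBG is picked up in the feature table, but both would fall in the unannotated stretch upstream of the reporter. The cassette drives SYFP2, a rapidly maturing monomeric yellow fluorescent protein derived from Aequorea victoria. It is followed by WPRE3, a shortened woodchuck posttranscriptional element (annotated as two WPRE fragments) that boosts transcript stability and expression, and by the bovine growth hormone polyadenylation signal.

The construct is designed to drive AAV-mediated transgene expression in specific populations of brain cells, with fluorescence marking the cells in which the enhancer is active. The record does not state which cell population AiE0398m targets.
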