Addgene plasmid #230185: AiP12091 - pAAV-AiE0398m-minBG-SYFP2-WPRE3-BGHpA (Alias: CN2091)
Purpose: AiE0398m is an enhancer sequence, designed to drive AAV-mediated transgene expression in specific populations of brain cells
Depositing lab: Allen Institute for Brain Science & Boaz Levi. Depositing organization: Allen Institute. Publication: A suite of enhancer AAVs and transgenic mouse lines for genetic access to cortical cell types. Ben-Simon Y, Hooper M, Narayan S, Daigle TL, Dwivedi D, Way SW, Oster A, Stafford DA, Mich JK, Taormina MJ, Martinez RA, Opitz-Araya X, Roth JR, Alexander JR, Allen S, Amster A, Arbuckle J, Ayala A, Baker PM, Bakken TE, Barcelli T, Barta S, Bendrick J, Bertagnolli D, Bielstein C, Bishwakarma P, Bowlus J, Boyer G, Brouner K, Casian B, Casper T, Chakka AB, Chakrabarty R, Chance RK, Chavan S, Clark M, Colbert K, Collman F, Daniel S, Departee M, DiValentin P, Donadio N, Dotson N, Egdorf T, Fliss T, Gabitto M, Garcia J, Gary A, Gasperini M, Gloe J, Goldy J, Gore BB, Graybuck L, Greisman N, Haeseleer F, Halterman C, Haradon Z, Hastings SD, Helback O, Ho W, Hockemeyer D, Huang C, Huff S, Hunker A, Johansen N, Jones D, Juneau Z, Kalmbach B, Kannan M, Khem S, Kussick E, Kutsal R, Larsen R, Lee C, Lee AY, Leibly M, Lenz GH, Li S, Liang E, Lusk N, Madigan Z, Malloy J, Malone J, McCue R, Melchor J, Mollenkopf T, Moosman S, Morin E, Newman D, Ng L, Ngo K, Omstead V, Otto S, Oyama A, Pena N, Pham T, Phillips E, Pom CA, Potekhina L, Ransford S, Ray PL, Rette D, Reynoldson C, Rimorin C, Rocha D, Ruiz A, Sanchez REA, Sawyer L, Sedeno-Cortes A, Sevigny JP, Shapovalova N, Shepard N, Shulga L, Sigler AR, Siverts L, Soliman S, Somasundaram S, Staats B, Stewart K, Szelenyi E, Tieu M, Trader C, Tran A, van Velthoven CTJ, Walker M, Wang Y, Weed N, Wirthlin M, Wood T, Wynalda B, Yao Z, Zhou T, Ariza J, Dee N, Reding M, Ronellenfitch K, Mufti S, Sunkin SM, Smith KA, Esposito L, Waters J, Thyagarajan B, Yao S, Lein ES, Zeng H, Levi BP, Ngai J, Ting JT, Tasic B. Cell. 2025 May 16:S0092-8674(25)00513-6. doi: 10.1016/j.cell.2025.05.002. PubMed 40403729.
Backbone
  Vector backbone: pAAV2
  Vector type: AAV
Growth in bacteria
  Bacterial resistance: Ampicillin, 100 μg/mL
  Growth temperature: 37°C
  Growth strain: NEB Stable
  Copy number: High Copy
Gene/Insert
  Gene/Insert name: SYFP2
  Species: Synthetic
  Promoter: minBG
  Cloning method: Gibson Cloning
Terms and licenses: Academic/Nonprofit Terms; Industry Terms: Not Available to Industry
How to cite: AiP12091 - pAAV-AiE0398m-minBG-SYFP2-WPRE3-BGHpA (Alias: CN2091) was a gift from Allen Institute for Brain Science & Boaz Levi (Addgene plasmid # 230185 ; http://n2t.net/addgene:230185 ; RRID:Addgene_230185)
